>Addgene plasmid #130002 | pRDAX-186 C-Tag GFP[1] L10 FKBP mCherry | depositor full sequence | sequence record 249380 | Full Sequence
GCCTGCCTCCAGGCCTCAATATTGGCCATTAGCCATATTATTCATTGGTTATATAGCATAAATCAATATT
GGCTATTGGCCATTGCATACGTTGTATCTATATCATAATATGTACATTTATATTGGCTCATGTCCAATAT
GACCGCCATGTTGGCATTGATTATTGACTAGTTATTAATAGTAATCAATTACGGGGTCATTAGTTCATAG
CCCATATATGGAGTTCCGCGTTACATAACTTACGGTAAATGGCCCGCCTGGCTGACCGCCCAACGACCCC
CGCCCATTGACGTCAATAATGACGTATGTTCCCATAGTAACGCCAATAGGGACTTTCCATTGACGTCAAT
GGGTGGAGTATTTACGGTAAACTGCCCACTTGGCAGTACATCAAGTGTATCATATGCCAAGTCCGCCCCC
TATTGACGTCAATGACGGTAAATGGCCCGCCTGGCATTATGCCCAGTACATGACCTTACGGGACTTTCCT
ACTTGGCAGTACATCTACGTATTAGTCATCGCTATTACCATGGTGATGCGGTTTTGGCAGTACACCAATG
GGCGTGGATAGCGGTTTGACTCACGGGGATTTCCAAGTCTCCACCCCATTGACGTCAATGGGAGTTTGTT
TTGGCACCAAAATCAACGGGACTTTCCAAAATGTCGTAATAACCCCGCCCCGTTGACGCAAATGGGCGGT
AGGCGTGTACGGTGGGAGGTCTATATAAGCAGAGCTCGTTTAGTGAACCGTCAGATCACTAGAAGCTTTA
TTGCGGTAGTTTATCACAGTTAAATTGCTAACGCAGTCAGTGCTTCTGACACAACAGTCTCGAACTTAAG
CTGCAGAAGTTGGTCGTGAGGCACTGGGCAGGTAAGTATCAAGGTTACAAGACAGGTTTAAGGAGACCAA
TAGAAACTGGGCTTGTCGAGACAGAGAAGACTCTTGCGTTTCTGATAGGCACCTATTGGTCTTACTGACA
TCCACTTTGCCTTTCTCTCCACAGGTGTCCACTCCCAGGCCACCATGGGAGTGCAGGTGGAAACCATCTC
CCCAGGAGACGGGCGCACCTTCCCCAAGCGCGGCCAGACCTGCGTGGTGCACTACACCGGGATGCTTGAA
GATGGAAAGAAATTTGATTCCTCCCGGGACAGAAACAAGCCCTTTAAGTTTATGCTAGGCAAGCAGGAGG
TGATCCGAGGCTGGGAAGAAGGGGTTGCCCAGATGAGTGTGGGTCAGAGAGCCAAACTGACTATATCTCC
AGATTATGCCTATGGTGCCACTGGGCACCCAGGCATCATCCCACCACATGCCACTCTCGTCTTCGATGTG
GAGCTTCTAAAACTGGAAGGGAGCTCTGCCAGCGGTGGCAGCACCTCCGATCTGCCTGATGACCACTACC
TGAGCACACAGACCATCCTCTCCAAGGACCTTAACTAAGAATTCAGATCCGCCCCTCTCCCTCCCCCCCC
CCTAACGTTACTGGCCGAAGCCGCTTGGAATAAGGCCGGTGTGCGTTTGTCTATATGTTATTTTCCACCA
TATTGCCGTCTTTTGGCAATGTGAGGGCCCGGAAACCTGGCCCTGTCTTCTTGACGAGCATTCCTAGGGG
TCTTTCCCCTCTCGCCAAAGGAATGCAAGGTCTGTTGAATGTCGTGAAGGAAGCAGTTCCTCTGGTAGCT
TCTTGAAGACAAACAACGTCTGTAGCGACCCTTTGCAGGCAGCGGAACCCCCCACCTGGCGACAGGTGCC
TCTGCGGCCAAAAGCCACGTGTATAAGATACACCTGCAAAGGCGGCACAACCCCAGTGCCACGTTGTGAG
TTGGATAGTTGTGGAAAGAGTCAAATGGCTCTCCTCAAGCGTATTCAACAAGGGGCTGAAGGATGCCCAG
AAGGTACCCCATTGTATGGGATCTGATCTGGGGCCTCGGTACACATGCTTTACATGTGTTTAGTCGAGGT
TAAAAAAACGTCTAGGCCCCCCGAACCACGGGGACGTGGTTTTCCTTTGAAAAACACGATGATAATATGG
CCACAACCATGGTGAGCAAGGGCGAGGAGGATAACATGGCCATCATCAAGGAGTTCATGCGCTTCAAGGT
GCACATGGAGGGCTCCGTGAACGGCCACGAGTTCGAGATCGAGGGCGAGGGCGAGGGCCGCCCCTACGAG
GGCACCCAGACCGCCAAGCTGAAGGTGACCAAGGGTGGCCCCCTGCCCTTCGCCTGGGACATCCTGTCCC
CTCAGTTCATGTACGGCTCCAAGGCCTACGTGAAGCACCCCGCCGACATCCCCGACTACTTGAAGCTGTC
CTTCCCCGAGGGCTTCAAGTGGGAGCGCGTGATGAACTTCGAGGACGGCGGCGTGGTGACCGTGACCCAG
GACTCCTCCCTGCAGGACGGCGAGTTCATCTACAAGGTGAAGCTGCGCGGCACCAACTTCCCCTCCGACG
GCCCCGTAATGCAGAAGAAGACCATGGGCTGGGAGGCCTCCTCCGAGCGGATGTACCCCGAGGACGGCGC
CCTGAAGGGCGAGATCAAGCAGAGGCTGAAGCTGAAGGACGGCGGCCACTACGACGCTGAGGTCAAGACC
ACCTACAAGGCCAAGAAGCCCGTGCAGCTGCCCGGCGCCTACAACGTCAACATCAAGTTGGACATCACCT
CCCACAACGAGGACTACACCATCGTGGAACAGTACGAACGCGCCGAGGGCCGCCACTCCACCGGCGGCAT
GGACGAGCTGTACAAGTAAACCGGTGCTCGAGGTACCGATGAATAGCTAAGGTCGAGGCCGCAGGTAAGT
ATCAAGGTTACAAGACAGGTTTAAGGAGACCAATAGAAACTGGGCTTGTCGAGACAGAGAAGACTCTTGC
GTTTCTGATAGGCACCTATTGGTCTTACTGACATCCACTTTGCCTTTCTCTCCACAGGTGTCGACAATCA
ACCTCTGGATTACAAAATTTGTGAAAGATTGACTGGTATTCTTAACTATGTTGCTCCTTTTACGCTATGT
GGATACGCTGCTTTAATGCCTTTGTATCATGCTATTGCTTCCCGTATGGCTTTCATTTTCTCCTCCTTGT
ATAAATCCTGGTTGCTGTCTCTTTATGAGGAGTTGTGGCCCGTTGTCAGGCAACGTGGCGTGGTGTGCAC
TGTGTTTGCTGACGCAACCCCCACTGGTTGGGGCATTGCCACCACCTGTCAGCTCCTTTCCGGGACTTTC
GCTTTCCCCCTCCCTATTGCCACGGCGGAACTCATCGCCGCCTGCCTTGCCCGCTGCTGGACAGGGGCTC
GGCTGTTGGGCACTGACAATTCCGTGGTGTTGTCGGGGAAGCTGACGTCCTTTCCATGGCTGCTCGCCTG
TGTTGCCACCTGGATTCTGCGCGGGACGTCCTTCTGCTACGTCCCTTCGGCCCTCAATCCAGCGGACCTT
CCTTCCCGCGGCCTGCTGCCGGCTCTGCGGCCTCTTCCGCGTCTTCGCCTTCGCCCTCAGACGAGTCGGA
TCTCCCTTTGGGCCGCCTCCCCGCCTGGAATTCGAGCTCGGTACGATCAGCCTCGACTGTGCCTTCTAGT
TGCCAGCCATCTGTTGTTTGCCCCTCCCCCGTGCCTTCCTTGACCCTGGAAGGTGCCACTCCCACTGTCC
TTTCCTAATAAAATGAGGAAATTGCATCGCATTGTCTGAGTAGGTGTCATTCTATTCTGGGGGGTGGGGT
GGGGCAGGACAGCAAGGGGGAGGATTGGGAAGACAATAGCCCAGCTTTTGTTCCCTTTAGTGAGGGTTAA
TTGCGCGCTTGGCGTAATCATGGTCATAGCTGTTTCCTGTGTGAAATTGTTATCCGCTAATTCACTCCTC
AGGTGCAGGCTGCCTATCAGAAGGTGGTGGCTGGTGTGGCCAATGCCCTGGCTCACAAATACCACTGAGA
TCTTTTTCCCTCTGCCAAAAATTATGGGGACATCATGAAGCCCCTTGAGCATCTGACTTCTGGCTAATAA
AGGAAATTTATTTTCATTGCAATAGTGTGTTGGAATTTTTTGTGTCTCTCACTCGGAAGGACATATGGGA
GGGCAAATCATTTAAAACATCAGAATGAGTATTTGGTTTAGAGTTTGGCAACATATGCCCATATGCTGGC
TGCCATGAACAAAGGTTGGCTATAAAGAGGTCATCAGTATATGAAACAGCCCCCTGCTGTCCATTCCTTA
TTCCATAGAAAAGCCTTGACTTGAGGTTAGATTTTTTTTATATTTTGTTTTGTGTTATTTTTTTCTTTAA
CATCCCTAAAATTTTCCTTACATGTTTTACTAGCCAGATTTTTCCTCCTCTCCTGACTACTCCCAGTCAT
AGCTGTCCCTCTTCTCTTATGGAGATCGGCCGGCCGCCGGCGTCGACGCGCGCGGCCGCGGCGCGCCGTT
GCTGGCGTTTTTCCATAGGCTCCGCCCCCCTGACGAGCATCACAAAAATCGACGCTCAAGTCAGAGGTGG
CGAAACCCGACAGGACTATAAAGATACCAGGCGTTTCCCCCTGGAAGCTCCCTCGTGCGCTCTCCTGTTC
CGACCCTGCCGCTTACCGGATACCTGTCCGCCTTTCTCCCTTCGGGAAGCGTGGCGCTTTCTCATAGCTC
ACGCTGTAGGTATCTCAGTTCGGTGTAGGTCGTTCGCTCCAAGCTGGGCTGTGTGCACGAACCCCCCGTT
CAGCCCGACCGCTGCGCCTTATCCGGTAACTATCGTCTTGAGTCCAACCCGGTAAGACACGACTTATCGC
CACTGGCAGCAGCCACTGGTAACAGGATTAGCAGAGCGAGGTATGTAGGCGGTGCTACAGAGTTCTTGAA
GTGGTGGCCTAACTACGGCTACACTAGAAGAACAGTATTTGGTATCTGCGCTCTGCTGAAGCCAGTTACC
TTCGGAAAAAGAGTTGGTAGCTCTTGATCCGGCAAACAAACCACCGCTGGTAGCGGTGGTTTTTTTGTTT
GCAAGCAGCAGATTACGCGCAGAAAAAAAGGATCTCAAGAAGATCCTTTGATCTTTTCTACGGGGTCTGA
CGCTCAGTGGAACGAAAACTCACGTTAAGGGATTTTGGTCATGAGATTATCAAAAAGGATCTTCACCTAG
ATCCTTTTAAATTAAAAATGAAGTTTTAAATCAATCTAAAGTATATATGAGTAAACTTGGTCTGACAGTT
ACCAATGCTTAATCAGTGAGGCACCTATCTCAGCGATCTGTCTATTTCGTTCATCCATAGTTGCCTGACT
CCCCGTCGTGTAGATAACTACGATACGGGAGGGCTTACCATCTGGCCCCAGTGCTGCAATGATACCGCGA
GACCCACGCTCACCGGCTCCAGATTTATCAGCAATAAACCAGCCAGCCGGAAGGGCCGAGCGCAGAAGTG
GTCCTGCAACTTTATCCGCCTCCATCCAGTCTATTAATTGTTGCCGGGAAGCTAGAGTAAGTAGTTCGCC
AGTTAATAGTTTGCGCAACGTTGTTGCCATTGCTACAGGCATCGTGGTGTCACGCTCGTCGTTTGGTATG
GCTTCATTCAGCTCCGGTTCCCAACGATCAAGGCGAGTTACATGATCCCCCATGTTGTGCAAAAAAGCGG
TTAGCTCCTTCGGTCCTCCGATCGTTGTCAGAAGTAAGTTGGCCGCAGTGTTATCACTCATGGTTATGGC
AGCACTGCATAATTCTCTTACTGTCATGCCATCCGTAAGATGCTTTTCTGTGACTGGTGAGTACTCAACC
AAGTCATTCTGAGAATAGTGTATGCGGCGACCGAGTTGCTCTTGCCCGGCGTCAATACGGGATAATACCG
CGCCACATAGCAGAACTTTAAAAGTGCTCATCATTGGAAAACGTTCTTCGGGGCGAAAACTCTCAAGGAT
CTTACCGCTGTTGAGATCCAGTTCGATGTAACCCACTCGTGCACCCAACTGATCTTCAGCATCTTTTACT
TTCACCAGCGTTTCTGGGTGAGCAAAAACAGGAAGGCAAAATGCCGCAAAAAAGGGAATAAGGGCGACAC
GGAAATGTTGAATACTCATACTCTTCCTTTTTCAATATTATTGAAGCATTTATCAGGGTTATTGTCTCAT
GAGCGGATACATATTTGAATGTATTTAGAAAAATAAACAAATAGGGGTTCCGCGCACATTTCCCCGAAAA
GTGCCACCTGACGTCTAAGAAACCATTATTATCATGACATTAACCTATAAAAATAGGCGTATCACGAGGC
CCTTTCGTCTACGCGCGCGCCGGCGGCGCGCCGTCGACGGCCGGCCGCGGCCGC
Features (pLannotate 1.2.2; 17 found; start..end, strand, type, name):
    155..532     +  enhancer       CMV enhancer: human cytomegalovirus immediate early enhancer
    534..733     +  promoter       CMV promoter: human cytomegalovirus (CMV) immediate early promoter
    872..1004    +  intron         chimeric intron: chimera between introns from human β-globin and immunoglobulin heavy chain genes
   1025..1348    +  CDS            FKBP1A: FKB1A_HUMAN - Also known as FKBP1, FKBP12. Experimental evidence at protein level: Swiss-Prot protein existence level 1. Keeps in an inactive conformation TGFBR1, the TGF-beta type I serine/threonine kinase receptor, preventing TGF-beta receptor activation in absence of ligand. Recruits SMAD7 to ACVR1B which prevents the association of SMAD2 and SMAD3 with the activin receptor complex, thereby blocking the activin signal. May modulate the RYR1 calcium channel activity. PPIases accelerate the folding of proteins. It catalyzes the cis-trans isomerization of proline imidic peptide bonds in oligop
   1382..1435    +  CDS            (3-F)Tyr-EGFP (fragment): (3-F)Tyr-EGFP is a basic (constitutively fluorescent) green fluorescent protein published in 2004, derived from Aequorea victoria.
   1452..2038    +  misc_feature   IRES2: internal ribosome entry site (IRES) of the encephalomyocarditis virus (EMCV)
   2039..2746    +  CDS            mCherry: mCherry is a basic (constitutively fluorescent) red fluorescent protein published in 2004, derived from Discosoma sp.. It is reported to be a very rapidly-maturing monomer with low acid sensitivity.
   2795..2927    +  intron         chimeric intron: chimera between introns from human β-globin and immunoglobulin heavy chain genes
   2936..3524    +  misc_feature   WPRE: woodchuck hepatitis virus posttranscriptional regulatory element
   3528..3544    +  misc_feature   MCS (fragment): pUC18/19 multiple cloning site
   3557..3668    +  polyA_signal   bGH poly(A) signal: bovine growth hormone polyadenylation signal
   3764..3782    -  promoter       T3 promoter: promoter for bacteriophage T3 RNA polymerase
   3841..3915    +  CDS            HBB (fragment): HBB_PONPY - Experimental evidence at transcript level: Swiss-Prot protein existence level 2. Involved in oxygen transport from the lung to the various peripheral tissues. From Pongo pygmaeus (Bornean orangutan).
   3986..4041    +  polyA_signal   β-globin poly(A) signal: rabbit β-globin polyadenylation signal (Gil and Proudfoot, 1987)
   4420..5008    -  rep_origin     ori: high-copy-number ColE1/pMB1/pBR322/pUC origin of replication
   5179..6039    -  CDS            AmpR: β-lactamase; bla; confers resistance to ampicillin, carbenicillin, and related antibiotics
   6040..6144    -  promoter       AmpR promoter: bla
