[The description below was written by a language model from this plasmid's Addgene catalogue record and pLannotate feature annotations shown in this document.]
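Description:
pRDAX-186 C-Tag GFP[1] L10 FKBP mCherry is a custom-built mammalian expression plasmid of about 6.3 kb, designed as a vector for protein–protein interaction assays based on bimolecular or trimolecular fluorescence complementation (BiFC/TriFC). It is maintained in E. coli at high copy through a ColE1/pUC-type origin and selected with ampicillin via the β-lactamase gene and its native promoter.

The expression unit is driven by the human CMV immediate-early enhancer and promoter, followed by a chimeric β-globin/immunoglobulin intron that promotes efficient processing of the transcript. The first open reading frame encodes FKBP (FKBP12/FKBP1A). The catalogue lists the species as mouse, whereas the automated annotation matched the human protein, so the origin should be checked against the sequence. Immediately downstream of FKBP, after a short gap that fits the "L10" linker in the name, lies a very small GFP-derived coding fragment. This corresponds to the C-terminal "GFP[1]" tag, evidently a short split-GFP piece that is non-fluorescent by itself and yields green signal only when brought together with the complementary GFP fragment(s) carried by interaction partners.

An EMCV IRES then directs independent translation of mCherry from the same mRNA, giving a constitutive red marker to identify transfected cells and normalise the complementation signal. A second chimeric intron, a WPRE and the bovine growth hormone polyadenylation signal enhance and terminate the transcript. Further downstream are a T3 promoter, a β-globin remnant and a rabbit β-globin poly(A) signal.

FKBP is a common partner in rapamycin-induced dimerisation, so this construct may act as a control bait, although the record does not state this.
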