Addgene plasmid #130002: pRDAX-186 C-Tag GFP[1] L10 FKBP mCherry
Purpose: PPI (BiFC/TriFC) assay vector
Depositing lab: Gary Lewin. Depositing organization: Max-Delbrueck-Centrum fuer Molekulare Medizin (MDC).
Backbone
  Vector backbone: custom built
  Vector type: Mammalian Expression
Growth in bacteria
  Bacterial resistance: Ampicillin, 100 μg/mL
  Growth temperature: 37°C
  Growth strain: DH5alpha
  Copy number: High Copy
Gene/Insert
  Gene/Insert name: FKBP
  Species: M. musculus (mouse)
  Cloning method: Restriction Enzyme; 5′ cloning site unknown (unknown if destroyed); 3′ cloning site unknown (unknown if destroyed)
Terms and licenses: Academic/Nonprofit Terms; Industry Terms: Not Available to Industry
How to cite: pRDAX-186 C-Tag GFP[1] L10 FKBP mCherry was a gift from Gary Lewin (Addgene plasmid # 130002 ; http://n2t.net/addgene:130002 ; RRID:Addgene_130002)
